>Addgene plasmid #63408 | pFusX3-63 | depositor partial sequence | sequence record 105334 | pFusX3_TTG
AGTCTTAAGCGTCTCCATGGCCTGACCCCGGACCAAGTGGTGGCTATCGCCAGCAACGGTGGCGGCAAGC
AAGCGCTCGAAACGGTGCAGCGGCTGTTGCCGGTGCTGTGCCAGGACCATGGCCTCACACCCGATCAGGT
CGTGGCTATCGCCAGCAACGGTGGCGGCAAGCAAGCGCTCGAAACGGTGCAGCGGCTGTTGCCGGTGCTG
TGCCAGGACCATGGCCTGACCCCGGACCAAGTGGTGGCTATCGCCAGCAACAATGGCGGCAAGCAAGCGC
TCGAAACGGTGCAGCGGCTGTTGCCGGTGCTGTGCCAGGACCATGGCCTGCGAGACGTC
