>Addgene plasmid #63408 | pFusX3-63 | depositor partial sequence | sequence record 105335 | FusX3
CGTCTCCATGGCCTGACCCCGGACCAAGTGGTGGCTATCGAGACCGGCGCCGCTACGGGCGCGTCCCATT
CGCCATTCAGGCTGCGCAACTGTTGGGAAGGGCGATCGGTGCGGGCTCTTCGCTATTACGCCAGCTGGCG
AAAGGGGGATGTGCTGCAAGGCGATTAAGTTGGGAACGCCAGGGTTTTCCCAGTCACGACGTTGTAAAAC
GACGGCCAGTGAGCGCGCGTAATCGACTCACTATAGGGCGAATTGGGTACCGGGCCCCCCCTCGAGGTCC
TCCAGCTTTTGTTCCCTTTAGTGAGGGTTAATTGCGCGCTTGGCGTAATCATGGTCATAGCTGTTTCCTG
TGTGAAATTGTTATCCGCTCACAATTCCACACAACATACGAGCCGGAAGCATAAAGTGTAAAGCCTGGGG
TGCCTAATGAGTGAGCTAACTCACATTAATTGCGTTGCGCTCACTGCCCGCTTTCCACCGGTGGTCTCTG
GCGGCAAGCAAGCGCTCGAAACGGTGCAGCGGCTGTTGCCGGTGCTGTGCCAGGACCATGGCCTGCGAGA
CGTCTAGACCAGCCAGGACAGAAATGCCTCGACTTCGCTGCTACCCAAGGTTGCCGGGTGACGCACACCG
TGGAAACGGATGAAGGCACGAACCCAGTGGACATAAGCCTGTTCGGTTCGTAAGCTGTAATGCAAGTAGC
GTATGCGCTCACGCAACTGGTCCAGAACCTTGACCGAACGCAGCGGTGGTAACGGCGCAGTGGCGGTTTT
CATGGCTTGTTATGACTGTTTTTTTGGGGTACAGTCTATGCCTCGGGCATCCAAGCAGCAAGCGCGTTAC
GCCGTGGGTCGATGTTTGATGTTATGGAGCAGCAACGATGTTACGCAGCAGGGCAGTCGCCCTAAAACAA
AGTTAAACATTATGAGGGAAGCGGTGATCGCCGAAGTATCGACTCAACTATCAGAGGTAGTTGGCGTCAT
CGAGCGCCATCTCGAACCGACGTTGCTGGCCGTACATTTGTACGGCTCCGCAGTGGATGGCGGCCTGAAG
CCACACAGTGATATTGATTTGCTGGTTACGGTGACCGTAAGGCTTGATGAAACAACGCGGCGAGCTTTGA
TCAACGACCTTTTGGAAACTTCGGCTTCCCCTGGAGAGAGCGAGATTCTCCGCGCTGTAGAAGTCACCAT
TGTTGTGCACGACGACATCATTCCGTGGCGTTATCCAGCTAAGCGCGAACTGCAATTTGGAGAATGGCAG
CGCAATGACATTCTTGCAGGTATCTTCGAGCCAGCCACGATCGACATTGATCTGGCTATCTTGCTGACAA
AAGCAAGAGAACATAGCGTTGCCTTGGTAGGTCCAGCGGCGGAGGAACTCTTTGATCCGGTTCCTGAACA
GGATCTATTTGAGGCGCTAAATGAAACCTTAACGCTATGGAACTCGCCGCCCGACTGGGCTGGCGATGAG
CGAAATGTAGTGCTTACGTTGTCCCGCATTTGGTACAGCGCAGTAACCGGCAAAATCGCGCCGAAGGATG
TCGCTGCCGACTGGGCAATGGAGCGCCTGCCGGCCCAGTATCAGCCCGTCATACTTGAAGCTAGACAGGC
TTATCTTGGACAAGAAGAAGATCGCTTGGCCTCGCGCGCAGATCAGTTGGAAGAATTTGTCCACTACGTG
AAAGGCGAGATCACCAAGGTAGTCGGCAAATAACCCTCGAGCCACCCATGACCAAAATCCCTTAACGTGA
GTTACGCGTCGTTCCACTGAGCGTCAGACCCCGTAGAAAAGATCAAAGGATCTTCTTGAGATCCTTTTTT
TCTGCGCGTAATCTGCTGCTTGCAAACAAAAAAACCACCGCTACCAGCGGTGGTTTGTTTGCCGGATCAA
GAGCTACCAACTCTTTTTCCGAAGGTAACTGGCTTCAGCAGAGCGCAGATACCAAATACTGTCCTTCTAG
TGTAGCCGTAGTTAGGCCACCACTTCAAGAACTCTGTAGCACCGCCTACATACCTCGCTCTGCTAATCCT
GTTACCAGTGGCTGCTGCCAGTGGCGATAAGTCGTGTCTTACCGGGTTGGACTCAAGACGATAGTTACCG
GATAAGGCGCAGCGGTCGGGCTGAACGGGGGGTTCGTGCACACAGCCCAGCTTGGAGCGAACGACCTACA
CCGAACTGAGATACCTACAGCGTGAGCATTGAGAAAGCGCCACGCTTCCCGAAGGGAGAAAGGCGGACAG
GTATCCGGTAAGCGGCAGGGTCGGAACAGGAGAGCGCACGAGGGAGCTTCCAGGGGGAAACGCCTGGTAT
CTTTATAGTCCTGTCGGGTTTCGCCACCTCTGACTTGAGCGTCGATTTTTGTGATGCTCGTCAGGGGGGC
GGAGCCTATGGAAAAACGCCAGCAACGCGGCCTTTTTACGGTTCCTGGCCTTTTGCTGGCCTTTTGCTCA
CATGTTCTTTCCTGCGTTATCCCCTGATTCTGTGGATAACCGTATTACCGCCTTTGAGTGAGCTGATACC
GCTCGCCGCAGCCGAACGACCGAGCGCAGCGAGTCAGTGAGCGAGGAAGCGGAAGAGCGCCCAATACGCA
AACCGCCTCTCCCCGCGCGTTGGCCGATTCATTAATGCAGCTGGCACGACAGGTTTCCCGACTGGAAAGC
GGGCAGTGAGCGCAACGCAATTAATACGCGTACCGCTAGCCAGGAAGAGTTTGTAGAAACGCAAAAAGGC
CATCCGTCAGGATGGCCTTCTGCTTAGTTTGATGCCTGGCAGTTTATGGCGGGCGTCCTGCCCGCCACCC
TCCGGGCCGTTGCTTCACAACGTTCAAATCCGCTCCCGGCGGATTTGTCCTACTCAGGAGAGCGTTCACC
GACAAACAACAGATAAAACGAAAGGCCCAGTCTTCCGACTGAGCCTTTCGTTTTATTTGATGCCTGGCAG
TTCCCTACTCTCGCGTTAACGCTAGCATGGATGTTTTCCCAGTCACGACGTTGTAAAACGACGGCCAGTC
TTAAG
