>Addgene plasmid #63408 | pFusX3-63 | addgene partial sequence | sequence record 115011 | pCR8_R1 5'-cgaaccgaacaggcttatgt-3'
TGCGTCACCCGGCAACCTTGGGTAGCAGCGAAGTCGAGGCATTTCTGTCCTGGCTGGTCTAGACGTCTCG
CAGGCCATGGTCCTGGCACAGCACCGGCAACAGCCGCTGCACCGTTTCGAGCGCTTGCTTGCCGCCATTG
TTGCTGGCGATAGCCACCACTTGGTCCGGGGTCAGGCCATGGTCCTGGCACAGCACCGGCAACAGCCGCT
GCACCGTTTCGAGCGCTTGCTTGCCGCCACCGTTGCTGGCGATAGCCACGACCTGATCGGGTGTGAGGCC
ATGGTCCTGGCACAGCACCGGCAACAGCCGCTGCACCGTTTCGAGCGCTTGCTTGCCGCCACCGTTGCTG
GCGATAGCCACCACTTGGTCCGGGGTCAGGCCATGGAGACGCTTAAGACTGGCCGTCGTTTTACAACGTC
GTGACTGGGAAAACATCCATGCTAGCGTTAACGCGAGAGTAGGGAACTGCCAGGCATCAAATAAAACGAA
AGGCTCAGTCGGAAGACTGGGCCTTTCGTTTTATCTGTTGTTTGTCGGTGAACGCTCTCCTGAGTAGGAC
AAATCCGCCGGGAGCGGATTTGAACGTTGTGAAGCAACGGCCCGGAGGGTGGCGGGCAGGACGCCCGCCA
TAAACTGCCAGGCATCAAACTAAGCAGAAGGCCATCCTGACGGATGGCCTTTTTGCGTTTCTACAAACTC
TTCCTGGCTAGCGGTACGCGTATTAATTGCGTTGCGCTCACTGCCCGCTTTCCAGTCGGGAAACCTGTCG
TGCCAGCTGCATTAATGAATCGGCCAACGCGCGGGGAGAGGCGGTTTGCGTATTG
