[The description below was written by a language model from this plasmid's Addgene catalogue record.]
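Description:
pFusX3-63 is a bacterial library plasmid from the FusX system, a one-step TALE assembly platform for building custom TALENs and related TALE-based genome engineering reagents. It is built on the FusX3 backbone (about 3 kb without insert), is maintained at high copy in standard E. coli cloning strains, and is selected with spectinomycin. The record does not name the origin of replication or list other backbone features, and no feature table is provided. The sequencing primers listed are pCR8-type primers, which suggests a pCR8-like context, but this is not stated outright.

The insert is a synthetic, pre-assembled trimer of TALE repeats carrying the repeat-variable diresidues NG, NG and NN, also designated X3_TTG. Under the standard TALE code, NG recognises thymine and NN is used to target guanine, so this module specifies the DNA triplet TTG. Within the FusX scheme it supplies RVD positions 7 to 9 of the repeat array. The trimer was cloned through BsaI sites that were destroyed in the process, which is typical of Golden Gate-style construction with type IIS enzymes, where cutting outside the recognition site yields defined overhangs and seamless junctions.

The plasmid has no expression function of its own, and no promoter, tag or reporter is recorded. It is one member of a set of position-specific trimer plasmids. A user picks the plasmid matching the desired three-base sequence at each position, then combines them with the other library components and a receiver vector in a single reaction to produce a full-length TALE DNA-binding domain against a chosen genomic target.
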