Addgene plasmid #63408: pFusX3-63
Purpose: Encodes RVD positions 7-9 in TALEN assembly
Depositing lab: Stephen Ekker. Depositing organization: Mayo Foundation for Medical Education and Research. Publication: FusX: A rapid one-step TALE assembly system for genome science. Ma AC, McNulty MS, Tanya PL, Jarryd CM, Martinez-Galvez G, Argue DP, Lee HB, Urban MD, Bullard CE, Blackburn PR, Man TK, Clark KJ, Ekker SC. Hum Gene Ther. 2016 Jun;27(6):451-63. doi: 10.1089/hum.2015.172 PubMed 26854857.
Backbone
  Vector backbone: FusX3
  Backbone size w/o insert (bp): 3015
  Vector type: TALEN
Growth in bacteria
  Bacterial resistance: Spectinomycin, 50 μg/mL
  Growth temperature: 37°C
  Growth strain: DH5alpha
  Copy number: High Copy
Gene/Insert
  Gene/Insert name: NG NG NN (alt name: X3_TTG)
  Species: Synthetic
  Mutation: none
  Cloning method: Restriction Enzyme; 5′ cloning site BsaI (destroyed during cloning); 3′ cloning site BsaI (destroyed during cloning)
  Sequencing primers: 5′ pCR8_F1; 3′ pCR8_R1
Terms and licenses: Academic/Nonprofit Terms; Industry Terms: Not Available to Industry
How to cite: pFusX3-63 was a gift from Stephen Ekker (Addgene plasmid # 63408 ; http://n2t.net/addgene:63408 ; RRID:Addgene_63408)
